Addgene plasmid #174861: pCMV-SynB
Purpose: Expresses mouse syncytin B in mammalian cells
Depositing lab: Feng Zhang. Depositing organization: Broad Institute. Publication: Mammalian retrovirus-like protein PEG10 packages its own mRNA and can be pseudotyped for mRNA delivery. Segel M, Lash B, Song J, Ladha A, Liu CC, Jin X, Mekhedov SL, Macrae RK, Koonin EV, Zhang F. Science. 2021 Aug 20;373(6557):882-889. doi: 10.1126/science.abg6155. PubMed 34413232.
Backbone
  Vector backbone: pMD2.G
  Backbone size w/o insert (bp): 4116
  Total vector size (bp): 6023
  Vector type: Mammalian Expression, Lentiviral
Growth in bacteria
  Bacterial resistance: Ampicillin, 100 μg/mL
  Growth temperature: 37°C
  Growth strain: NEB Stable
  Copy number: High Copy
Gene/Insert
  Gene/Insert name: syncytin B
  Species: M. musculus (mouse)
  Insert size (bp): 1800
  GenBank ID: NM_173420.3
  Entrez Gene: Synb (a.k.a. D930020E02Rik, syncytin-B)
  Promoter: CMV
  Cloning method: Gibson Cloning
  Sequencing primers: 5′ CMV Forward
Terms and licenses: Academic/Nonprofit Terms; Industry Terms: Not Available to Industry
How to cite: pCMV-SynB was a gift from Feng Zhang (Addgene plasmid # 174861 ; http://n2t.net/addgene:174861 ; RRID:Addgene_174861)
