[The description below was written by a language model from this plasmid's Addgene catalogue record and pLannotate feature annotations shown in this document.]
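Description:
pCMV-SynB is a mammalian expression plasmid built on the pMD2.G envelope-plasmid backbone, in which the usual viral glycoprotein has been replaced by the coding sequence of mouse syncytin B (Synb). It is catalogued as a mammalian expression and lentiviral-type vector of about 6 kb. However, it carries no LTRs or packaging signal in the annotated features, so it acts as a helper or envelope-supplying plasmid rather than a transfer vector. Propagation in bacteria relies on a high-copy ColE1/pUC-type origin and an ampicillin resistance gene (β-lactamase) driven by its own bla promoter. A short fragment of the SV40 origin is also annotated, but no mammalian selection marker is present, consistent with transient transfection use.

The expression cassette begins with the human CMV immediate-early enhancer and promoter, which appear at opposite ends of the linearised map only because the circular sequence is numbered from within that element. These are followed by an internally truncated human β-globin intron, which generally improves transcript processing and expression. The Synb open reading frame comes next, followed by a short residual β-globin coding fragment and the β-globin polyadenylation signal, both inherited from the backbone. No epitope tag or reporter is annotated.

Syncytin B is an endogenous retroviral envelope protein that has kept its fusogenic activity and normally contributes to trophoblast fusion during placental development. According to the record, the plasmid expresses this protein in mammalian cells. The associated publication concerns PEG10-based retrovirus-like particles that can be pseudotyped for mRNA delivery, which suggests syncytin B serves there as an endogenous fusogen for particle pseudotyping.
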