Features (pLannotate 1.2.2; 10 found; start..end, strand, type, name):
      1..204     +  promoter       CMV promoter: human cytomegalovirus (CMV) immediate early promoter
    338..813     +  intron         β-globin intron: internally truncated intron from human β-globin
    880..2733    +  CDS            Synb: SYNB_MOUSE - Experimental evidence at protein level: Swiss-Prot protein existence level 1. This endogenous retroviral envelope protein has retained its original fusogenic properties (PubMed:15644441, PubMed:18077339, PubMed:22032925, PubMed:27589388). Together with Syna, participates in trophoblast fusion and the formation of a syncytium during placenta morphogenesis (PubMed:22032925). Synb is specifically involved in formation of syncytiotrophoblast layer II (SynT-II) (PubMed:22032925). Promotes myoblast fusion, and may play a role in regeneration of damaged muscle tissue in males (PubMed:275
   2737..2814    +  CDS            HBB (fragment): HBB_PONPY - Experimental evidence at transcript level: Swiss-Prot protein existence level 2. Involved in oxygen transport from the lung to the various peripheral tissues. From Pongo pygmaeus (Bornean orangutan).
   2818..3212    +  polyA_signal   β-globin poly(A): human β-globin polyadenylation signal
   3722..4310    -  rep_origin     ori: high-copy-number ColE1/pMB1/pBR322/pUC origin of replication
   4481..5341    -  CDS            AmpR: β-lactamase; bla; confers resistance to ampicillin, carbenicillin, and related antibiotics
   5342..5446    -  promoter       AmpR promoter: bla
   5513..5555    -  rep_origin     SV40 ori (fragment): SV40 origin of replication
   5637..6016    +  enhancer       CMV enhancer: human cytomegalovirus immediate early enhancer
>Addgene plasmid #174861 | pCMV-SynB | addgene full sequence | sequence record 342448 | Addgene NGS Result
GTGATGCGGTTTTGGCAGTACATCAATGGGCGTGGATAGCGGTTTGACTCACGGGGATTTCCAAGTCTCC
ACCCCATTGACGTCAATGGGAGTTTGTTTTGGCACCAAAATCAACGGGACTTTCCAAAATGTCGTAACAA
CTCCGCCCCATTGACGCAAATGGGCGGTAGGCGTGTACGGTGGGAGGTCTATATAAGCAGAGCTCGTTTA
GTGAACCGTCAGATCGCCTGGAGACGCCATCCACGCTGTTTTGACCTCCATAGAAGACACCGGGACCGAT
CCAGCCTCCCCTCGAAGCTTACATGTGGTACCGAGCTCGGATCCTGAGAACTTCAGGGTGAGTCTATGGG
ACCCTTGATGTTTTCTTTCCCCTTCTTTTCTATGGTTAAGTTCATGTCATAGGAAGGGGAGAAGTAACAG
GGTACACATATTGACCAAATCAGGGTAATTTTGCATTTGTAATTTTAAAAAATGCTTTCTTCTTTTAATA
TACTTTTTTGTTTATCTTATTTCTAATACTTTCCCTAATCTCTTTCTTTCAGGGCAATAATGATACAATG
TATCATGCCTCTTTGCACCATTCTAAAGAATAACAGTGATAATTTCTGGGTTAAGGCAATAGCAATATTT
CTGCATATAAATATTTCTGCATATAAATTGTAACTGATGTAAGAGGTTTCATATTGCTAATAGCAGCTAC
AATCCAGCTACCATTCTGCTTTTATTTTATGGTTGGGATAAGGCTGGATTATTCTGAGTCCAAGCTAGGC
CCTTTTGCTAATCATGTTCATACCTCTTATCTTCCTCCCACAGCTCCTGGGCAACGTGCTGGTCTGTGTG
CTGGCCCATCACTTTGGCAAAGCACGTGAGATCTGAATTATGACAGGCTTTTGGGTCCTCTGTTTCGTCC
TTTTCCCCTCCTCCTTATCCTATCCGGAAAGCTGGATGCCCCTTGTAAACCTCACTCACCACATCCTACG
TGATACCAACTCTTCCCTGTTTTCCAACTGTTGGGTCTGCTTGTCTACCCAAACCCAGCGGTCCTTAGCA
GTCCCAGCCCCTCTGTCCATTTGGACAGATACACCCATGAAGCTTCATCTTACCTACTCAGTCAGGCCCT
TCTCTGGCTCCTTTTCCATTAGCGACATTGAAAGACGCCTCCGTCTCTTCCGCCCACTGACTGCCTCCTA
TTCTTTCCACAATCCTGACAGAAGGGCGATTGCTTTTCTTCAACTCGTCAGCTCAACAGGCATATTTCGG
ATCATCACCCGGATAACCTCTGTGATATATCCCCATAAGGACCGTTTCTTCGAATCTGCCCAACGCCCTC
TCTGGGGACCACTCTTTACTGAGACCGTGCTCAGGTCGCAGGCCCCACTCTGCATATCTCGCTTTTTCAA
GGTCTCAGCATATGCCACTTTTGTAGGCAACCTCTCTGCCTCTCTCTGCAACTACACCATGCATATTTCA
CCTTCTACCAGTCATGAAAACCTAGATCTTTCCACCACCCATACGTTCAAACAGGCAATGAAAAGACCGG
ATGCCAAATGGAAAAACCCGCTCCGTTTTTCCGGGCCCCCCTCCCTCATCTTCTCGAAGCCGGCTTACTA
TCCCTGCCCAACAGACATCAAACACTGCCATACCTCTCCGGCCACTCCCTGGATGCACTGTCCTCAGGCT
CCCTTCGGCACCTGCTATAACCTCACTTTATTTGAACCAGACAACTCAACCCACCCTGTTACCATGTCAG
TGAACCCTACCCACTTCAAGGTCAAACTCCAGGGGCACAGAGACCCCTATCCGCTCTCCCATTACCAGCC
CCTCACGGGAGCTGCCCTGTCTGGACAATATTCAGTCTGGGAGAACGAGATCACTGTCCAAGAAAACTGG
GACATCACCTCCAACATTTTCTCACATCTTCTCAGCTTCTCGTACGCCTTCTGCCTCAACTCTTCAGGCG
TTTTCTTCCTCTGCGGAACATCGACTTACATCTGCCTCCCAGCCAATTGGTCCGGTGTCTGTACCCTGGT
CTTCCAATACCCGGATATTGAACTTCTCCCCAATAACCAAACGGTGCCTGTTCCCCTTTTTGCTTCAGTT
CTTTCCTCAGACTCAGTTCTTCGCCCAAAGAGGTCCCCTCACCTCTTTCCCTTCCTTGCAGGCCTGGGTA
TCTCTTCTGCCCTTGGTACGGGGATAGCTGGCTTGGCCACCTCGACTCTCTATTTCCAACAGCTTTCTAA
GGTTCTTTCCGAAACCTTGGAAGAAATAGCTGCCTCTATCACTACCCTCCAGAACCAAATAGACTCGCTC
GCAGGTGTTGTTCTACAAAACCGCCGAGCTCTGGACCTCATCACTGCTGAGAAAGGGGGCACCTGTCTCT
TCCTCCAGGAAGAGTGCTGCTTCTACGTAAACCAGTCTGGAATAGTCCGGGACGCGGCAAGGAAACTCCA
AGAACGAGCATCTGAACTCGGCCAGCATTCTGACTCTTGGGGACAGTGGCCTGACCTTGGACGTTGGTTG
CCCTGGCTGACTCCCTTTCTGGGACCTCTTCTCTTCCTCTTCTTCCTACTGACATTTGGGTCTTGTCTTC
TGAACTGCCTAACCCGTTTTGTGTCCCAGAGACTTGGCTCCTTTGTTCAAGACACTGCCAAAAGGCATGT
GGACAGCATCCTCCAAAATTTCCAATATAAAAAACTGCCCCAAGACTCCCCAGATGAGGACACCATTCCT
ACATAAGAATTCACCCCACCAGTGCAGGCTGCCTATCAGAAAGTGGTGGCTGGTGTGGCTAATGCCCTGG
CCCACAAGTATCACTAAGCTCGCTTTCTTGCTGTCCAATTTCTATTAAAGGTTCCTTTGTTCCCTAAGTC
CAACTACTAAACTGGGGGATATTATGAAGGGCCTTGAGCATCTGGATTCTGCCTAATAAAAAACATTTAT
TTTCATTGCAATGATGTATTTAAATTATTTCTGAATATTTTACTAAAAAGGGAATGTGGGAGGTCAGTGC
ATTTAAAACATAAAGAAATGAAGAGCTAGTTCAAACCTTGGGAAAATACACTATATCTTAAACTCCATGA
AAGAAGGTGAGGCTGCAAACAGCTAATGCACATTGGCAACAGCCCCTGATGCCTATGCCTTATTCATCCC
TCAGAAAAGGATTCAAGTAGAGGCTTGATTTGGAGGTTAAAGTTTTGCTATGCTGTATTTTACATTACTT
ATTGTTTTAGCTGTCCTCATGAATGTCTTTTCACTACCCATTTGCTTATCCTGCATCTCTCAGCCTTGAC
TCCACTCAGTTCTCTTGCTTAGAGATACCACCTTTCCCCTGAAGTGTTCCTTCCATGTTTTACGGCGAGA
TGGTTTCTCCTCGCCTGGCCACTCAGCCTTAGTTGTCTCTGTTGTCTTATAGAGGTCTACTTGAAGAAGG
AAAAACAGGGGGCATGGTTTGACTGTCCTGTGAGCCCTTCTTCCCTGCCTCCCCCACTCACAGTGACCCG
GAATCCCTCGACATGGCAGTCTAGCACTAGTGCGGCCGCAGATCTGCTTCCTCGCTCACTGACTCGCTGC
GCTCGGTCGTTCGGCTGCGGCGAGCGGTATCAGCTCACTCAAAGGCGGTAATACGGTTATCCACAGAATC
AGGGGATAACGCAGGAAAGAACATGTGAGCAAAAGGCCAGCAAAAGGCCAGGAACCGTAAAAAGGCCGCG
TTGCTGGCGTTTTTCCATAGGCTCCGCCCCCCTGACGAGCATCACAAAAATCGACGCTCAAGTCAGAGGT
GGCGAAACCCGACAGGACTATAAAGATACCAGGCGTTTCCCCCTGGAAGCTCCCTCGTGCGCTCTCCTGT
TCCGACCCTGCCGCTTACCGGATACCTGTCCGCCTTTCTCCCTTCGGGAAGCGTGGCGCTTTCTCATAGC
TCACGCTGTAGGTATCTCAGTTCGGTGTAGGTCGTTCGCTCCAAGCTGGGCTGTGTGCACGAACCCCCCG
TTCAGCCCGACCGCTGCGCCTTATCCGGTAACTATCGTCTTGAGTCCAACCCGGTAAGACACGACTTATC
GCCACTGGCAGCAGCCACTGGTAACAGGATTAGCAGAGCGAGGTATGTAGGCGGTGCTACAGAGTTCTTG
AAGTGGTGGCCTAACTACGGCTACACTAGAAGAACAGTATTTGGTATCTGCGCTCTGCTGAAGCCAGTTA
CCTTCGGAAAAAGAGTTGGTAGCTCTTGATCCGGCAAACAAACCACCGCTGGTAGCGGTGGTTTTTTTGT
TTGCAAGCAGCAGATTACGCGCAGAAAAAAAGGATCTCAAGAAGATCCTTTGATCTTTTCTACGGGGTCT
GACGCTCAGTGGAACGAAAACTCACGTTAAGGGATTTTGGTCATGAGATTATCAAAAAGGATCTTCACCT
AGATCCTTTTAAATTAAAAATGAAGTTTTAAATCAATCTAAAGTATATATGAGTAAACTTGGTCTGACAG
TTACCAATGCTTAATCAGTGAGGCACCTATCTCAGCGATCTGTCTATTTCGTTCATCCATAGTTGCCTGA
CTCCCCGTCGTGTAGATAACTACGATACGGGAGGGCTTACCATCTGGCCCCAGTGCTGCAATGATACCGC
GAGACCCACGCTCACCGGCTCCAGATTTATCAGCAATAAACCAGCCAGCCGGAAGGGCCGAGCGCAGAAG
TGGTCCTGCAACTTTATCCGCCTCCATCCAGTCTATTAATTGTTGCCGGGAAGCTAGAGTAAGTAGTTCG
CCAGTTAATAGTTTGCGCAACGTTGTTGCCATTGCTACAGGCATCGTGGTGTCACGCTCGTCGTTTGGTA
TGGCTTCATTCAGCTCCGGTTCCCAACGATCAAGGCGAGTTACATGATCCCCCATGTTGTGCAAAAAAGC
GGTTAGCTCCTTCGGTCCTCCGATCGTTGTCAGAAGTAAGTTGGCCGCAGTGTTATCACTCATGGTTATG
GCAGCACTGCATAATTCTCTTACTGTCATGCCATCCGTAAGATGCTTTTCTGTGACTGGTGAGTACTCAA
CCAAGTCATTCTGAGAATAGTGTATGCGGCGACCGAGTTGCTCTTGCCCGGCGTCAATACGGGATAATAC
CGCGCCACATAGCAGAACTTTAAAAGTGCTCATCATTGGAAAACGTTCTTCGGGGCGAAAACTCTCAAGG
ATCTTACCGCTGTTGAGATCCAGTTCGATGTAACCCACTCGTGCACCCAACTGATCTTCAGCATCTTTTA
CTTTCACCAGCGTTTCTGGGTGAGCAAAAACAGGAAGGCAAAATGCCGCAAAAAAGGGAATAAGGGCGAC
ACGGAAATGTTGAATACTCATACTCTTCCTTTTTCAATATTATTGAAGCATTTATCAGGGTTATTGTCTC
ATGAGCGGATACATATTTGAATGTATTTAGAAAAATAAACAAATAGGGGTTCCGCGCACATTTCCCCGAA
AAGTGCCACCTGACGTGGATCCCCTGAGGGGGCCCCCATGGGCTAGAGGATCCGGCCTCGGCCTCTGCAT
AAATAAAAAAAATTAGTCAGCCATGAGCTTGGCCCATTGCATACGTTGTATCCATATCATAATATGTACA
TTTATATTGGCTCATGTCCAACATTACCGCCATGTTGACATTGATTATTGACTAGTTATTAATAGTAATC
AATTACGGGGTCATTAGTTCATAGCCCATATATGGAGTTCCGCGTTACATAACTTACGGTAAATGGCCCG
CCTGGCTGACCGCCCAACGACCCCCGCCCATTGACGTCAATAATGACGTATGTTCCCATAGTAACGCCAA
TAGGGACTTTCCATTGACGTCAATGGGTGGAGTATTTACGGTAAACTGCCCACTTGGCAGTACATCAAGT
GTATCATATGCCAAGTACGCCCCCTATTGACGTCAATGACGGTAAATGGCCCGCCTGGCATTATGCCCAG
TACATGACCTTATGGGACTTTCCTACTTGGCAGTACATCTACGTATTAGTCATCGCTATTACCATG
